>Addgene plasmid #158688 | PKA-KTR-mStrawberry reporter | addgene full sequence | sequence record 309776 | Addgene NGS Result
CGTTACATAACTTACGGTAAATGGCCCGCCTGGCTGACCGCCCAACGACCCCCGCCCATTGACGTCAATA
ATGACGTATGTTCCCATAGTAACGCCAATAGGGACTTTCCATTGACGTCAATGGGTGGAGTATTTACGGT
AAACTGCCCACTTGGCAGTACATCAAGTGTATCATATGCCAAGTACGCCCCCTATTGACGTCAATGACGG
TAAATGGCCCGCCTGGCATTATGCCCAGTACATGACCTTATGGGACTTTCCTACTTGGCAGTACATCTAC
GTATTAGTCATCGCTATTACCATGGTGATGCGGTTTTGGCAGTACATCAATGGGCGTGGATAGCGGTTTG
ACTCACGGGGATTTCCAAGTCTCCACCCCATTGACGTCAATGGGAGTTTGTTTTGGCACCAAAATCAACG
GGACTTTCCAAAATGTCGTAACAACTCCGCCCCATTGACGCAAATGGGCGGTAGGCGTGTACGGTGGGAG
GTCTATATAAGCAGAGCTCGTTTAGTGAACCGTCAGATCGCCTGGAGACGCCATCCACGCTGTTTTGACC
TCCATAGAAGACACCGACTCTAGTCCAGTGTGGTGGAATTCTGCAGATATCAACAAGTGGATGGAGATGC
CAGAGGAACCCGCCAACAGTGGGCATTCACTACCCCCGGTTTATATTTACAGTCCCGAGTATGTCAGCAT
CTGCGACTCCCTTGTGAAGGTCCCCAAACGGGCCAGTATGGTCAACGAAGACGAGGCGCCATCTAGAAGG
AAGGCGTCGGGTCAGGTGTCGTCAAGGCTGGAGCGCCTGACCCTCCAGTCCAGCACTAGTAGACCCATGG
TGAGCAAGGGCGAGGAGAATAACATGGCCATCATCAAGGAGTTCATGCGCTTCAAGGTGCGCATGGAGGG
CTCCGTGAACGGCCACGAGTTCGAGATCGAGGGCGAGGGCGAGGGCCGCCCCTACGAGGGCACCCAGACC
GCCAAGCTGAAGGTGACCAAGGGTGGCCCCCTGCCCTTCGCCTGGGACATCCTAACCCCCAACTTCACCT
ACGGCTCCAAGGCCTACGTGAAGCACCCCGCCGACATCCCCGACTACTTGAAGCTGTCCTTCCCCGAGGG
CTTCAAGTGGGAGCGCGTGATGAACTTCGAGGACGGCGGCGTGGTGACCGTGACCCAGGACTCCTCCCTG
CAGGACGGCGAGTTCATCTACAAGGTGAAGCTGCGCGGCACCAACTTCCCCTCCGACGGCCCCGTAATGC
AGAAGAAGACCATGGGCTGGGAGGCCTCCTCCGAGCGGATGTACCCCGAGGACGGCGCCCTGAAGGGCGA
GATCAAGATGAGGCTGAAGCTGAAGGACGGCGGCCACTACGACGCTGAGGTCAAGACCACCTACAAGGCC
AAGAAGCCCGTGCAGCTGCCCGGCGCCTACATCGTCGGCATCAAGTTGGACATCACCTCCCACAACGAGG
ACTACACCATCGTGGAACTGTACGAACGCGCCGAGGGCCGCCACTCCACCGGCGGCATGGACGAGCTGTA
CAAGTAAGAATTCTAGATCTTGAGACAAATGGCAGTATTCATCCACAATTTTAAAAGAAAAGGGGGGATT
GGGGGGTACAGTGCAGGGGAAAGAATAGTAGACATAATAGCAACAGACATACAAACTAAAGAATTACAAA
AACAAATTACAAAAATTCAAAATTTTCGGGTTTATTACAGGGACAGCAGAGATCCACTTTGGCGCCGGCT
CGAGGGGGCCCGGGTTGCGCCTTTTCCAAGGCAGCCCTGGGTTTGCGCAGGGACGCGGCTGCTCTGGGCG
TGGTTCCGGGAAACGCAGCGGCGCCGACCCTGGGTCTCGCACATTCTTCACGTCCGTTCGCAGCGTCACC
CGGATCTTCGCCGCTACCCTTGTGGGCCCCCCGGCGACGCTTCCTGCTCCGCCCCTAAGTCGGGAAGGTT
CCTTGCGGTTCGCGGCGTGCCGGACGTGACAAACGGAAGCCGCACGTCTCACTAGTACCCTCGCAGACGG
ACAGCGCCAGGGAGCAATGGCAGCGCGCCGACCGCGATGGGCTGTGGCCAATAGCGGCTGCTCAGCAGGG
CGCGCCGAGAGCAGCGGCCGGGAAGGGGCGGTGCGGGAGGCGGGGTGTGGGGCGGTAGTGTGGGCCCTGT
TCCTGCCCGCGCGGTGTTCCGCATTCTGCAAGCCTCCGGAGCGCACGTCGGCAGTCGGCTCCCTCGTTGA
CCGAATCACCGACCTCTCTCCCCAGGGGGTACCACCATGGCCAAGCCTTTGTCTCAAGAAGAATCCACCC
TCATTGAAAGAGCAACGGCTACAATCAACAGCATCCCCATCTCTGAAGACTACAGCGTCGCCAGCGCAGC
TCTCTCTAGCGACGGCCGCATCTTCACTGGTGTCAATGTATATCATTTTACTGGGGGACCTTGTGCAGAA
CTCGTGGTGCTGGGCACTGCTGCTGCTGCGGCAGCTGGCAACCTGACTTGTATCGTCGCGATCGGAAATG
AGAACAGGGGCATCTTGAGCCCCTGCGGACGGTGCCGACAGGTGCTTCTCGATCTGCATCCTGGGATCAA
AGCCATAGTGAAGGACAGTGATGGACAGCCGACGGCAGTTGGGATTCGTGAATTGCTGCCCTCTGGTTAT
GTGTGGGAGGGCCTGCAGCTGCAGTAGTAAAGACGCGTTAAGTCGACAATCAACCTCTGGATTACAAAAT
TTGTGAAAGATTGACTGGTATTCTTAACTATGTTGCTCCTTTTACGCTATGTGGATACGCTGCTTTAATG
CCTTTGTATCATGCTATTGCTTCCCGTATGGCTTTCATTTTCTCCTCCTTGTATAAATCCTGGTTGCTGT
CTCTTTATGAGGAGTTGTGGCCCGTTGTCAGGCAACGTGGCGTGGTGTGCACTGTGTTTGCTGACGCAAC
CCCCACTGGTTGGGGCATTGCCACCACCTGTCAGCTCCTTTCCGGGACTTTCGCTTTCCCCCTCCCTATT
GCCACGGCGGAACTCATCGCCGCCTGCCTTGCCCGCTGCTGGACAGGGGCTCGGCTGTTGGGCACTGACA
ATTCCGTGGTGTTGTCGGGGAAATCATCGTCCTTTCCTTGGCTGCTCGCCTGTGTTGCCACCTGGATTCT
GCGCGGGACGTCCTTCTGCTACGTCCCTTCGGCCCTCAATCCAGCGGACCTTCCTTCCCGCGGCCTGCTG
CCGGCTCTGCGGCCTCTTCCGCGTCTTCGCCTTCGCCCTCAGACGAGTCGGATCTCCCTTTGGGCCGCCT
CCCCGCGTCGACTTTAAGACCAATGACTTACAAGGCAGCTGTAGATCTTAGCCACTTTTTAAAAGAAAAG
GGGGGACTGGAAGGGCTAATTCACTCCCAACGAAGACAAGATCTGCTTTTTGCTTGTACTGGGTCTCTCT
GGTTAGACCAGATCTGAGCCTGGGAGCTCTCTGGCTAACTAGGGAACCCACTGCTTAAGCCTCAATAAAG
CTTGCCTTGAGTGCTTCAAGTAGTGTGTGCCCGTCTGTTGTGTGACTCTGGTAACTAGAGATCCCTCAGA
CCCTTTTAGTCAGTGTGGAAAATCTCTAGCAGTACGTATAGTAGTTCATGTCATCTTATTATTCAGTATT
TATAACTTGCAAAGAAATGAATATCAGAGAGTGAGAGGAACTTGTTTATTGCAGCTTATAATGGTTACAA
ATAAAGCAATAGCATCACAAATTTCACAAATAAAGCATTTTTTTCACTGCATTCTAGTTGTGGTTTGTCC
AAACTCATCAATGTATCTTATCATGTCTGGCTCTAGCTATCCCGCCCCTAACTCCGCCCATCCCGCCCCT
AACTCCGCCCAGTTCCGCCCATTCTCCGCCCCATGGCTGACTAATTTTTTTTATTTATGCAGAGGCCGAG
GCCGCCTCGGCCTCTGAGCTATTCCAGAAGTAGTGAGGAGGCTTTTTTGGAGGCCTAGGGACGTACCCAA
TTCGCCCTATAGTGAGTCGTATTACGCGCGCTCACTGGCCGTCGTTTTACAACGTCGTGACTGGGAAAAC
CCTGGCGTTACCCAACTTAATCGCCTTGCAGCACATCCCCCTTTCGCCAGCTGGCGTAATAGCGAAGAGG
CCCGCACCGATCGCCCTTCCCAACAGTTGCGCAGCCTGAATGGCGAATGGG
[124 nt withheld, positions 4182-4305]
C
[91 nt withheld, positions 4307-4397]
A
[49 nt withheld, positions 4399-4447]
CCTTTGACGTTGGAGTCCACGTTCTTT
[37 nt withheld, positions 4475-4511]
ACCCTATCTCGGTCTATTCTTTTGATTTATAAGGGATTTTGCCGATTTCGGCCTATTGGTTAAAAAATGA
GCTGATTTAACAAAAATTTAACGCGAATTTTAACAAAATATTAACGCTTACAATTTAGGTGGCACTTTTC
GGGGAAATGTGCGCGGAACCCCTATTTGTTTATTTTTCTAAATACATTCAAATATGTATCCGCTCATGAG
ACAATAACCCTGATAAATGCTTCAATAATATTGAAAAAGGAAGAGTATGAGTATTCAACATTTCCGTGTC
GCCCTTATTCCCTTTTTTGCGGCATTTTGCCTTCCTGTTTTTGCTCACCCAGAAACGCTGGTGAAAGTAA
AAGATGCTGAAGATCAGTTGGGTGCACGAGTGGGTTACATCGAACTGGATCTCAACAGCGGTAAGATCCT
TGAGAGTTTTCGCCCCGAAGAACGTTTTCCAATGATGAGCACTTTTAAAGTTCTGCTATGTGGCGCGGTA
TTATCCCGTATTGACGCCGGGCAAGAGCAACTCGGTCGCCGCATACACTATTCTCAGAATGACTTGGTTG
AGTACTCACCAGTCACAGAAAAGCATCTTACGGATGGCATGACAGTAAGAGAATTATGCAGTGCTGCCAT
AACCATGAGTGATAACACTGCGGCCAACTTACTTCTGACAACGATCGGAGGACCGAAGGAGCTAACCGCT
TTTTTGCACAACATGGGGGATCATGTAACTCGCCTTGATCGTTGGGAACCGGAGCTGAATGAAGCCATAC
CAAACGACGAGCGTGACACCACGATGCCTGTAGCAATGGCAACAACGTTGCGCAAACTATTAACTGGCGA
ACTACTTACTCTAGCTTCCCGGCAACAATTAATAGACTGGATGGAGGCGGATAAAGTTGCAGGACCACTT
CTGCGCTCGGCCCTTCCGGCTGGCTGGTTTATTGCTGATAAATCTGGAGCCGGTGAGCGTGGGTCTCGCG
GTATCATTGCAGCACTGGGGCCAGATGGTAAGCCCTCCCGTATCGTAGTTATCTACACGACGGGGAGTCA
GGCAACTATGGATGAACGAAATAGACAGATCGCTGAGATAGGTGCCTCACTGATTAAGCATTGGTAACTG
TCAGACCAAGTTTACTCATATATACTTTAGATTGATTTAAAACTTCATTTTTAATTTAAAAGGATCTAGG
TGAAGATCCTTTTTGATAATCTCATGACCAAAATCCCTTAACGTGAGTTTTCGTTCCACTGAGCGTCAGA
CCCCGTAGAAAAGATCAAAGGATCTTCTTGAGATCCTTTTTTTCTGCGCGTAATCTGCTGCTTGCAAACA
AAAAAACCACCGCTACCAGCGGTGGTTTGTTTGCCGGATCAAGAGCTACCAACTCTTTTTCCGAAGGTAA
CTGGCTTCAGCAGAGCGCAGATACCAAATACTGTTCTTCTAGTGTAGCCGTAGTTAGGCCACCACTTCAA
GAACTCTGTAGCACCGCCTACATACCTCGCTCTGCTAATCCTGTTACCAGTGGCTGCTGCCAGTGGCGAT
AAGTCGTGTCTTACCGGGTTGGACTCAAGACGATAGTTACCGGATAAGGCGCAGCGGTCGGGCTGAACGG
GGGGTTCGTGCACACAGCCCAGCTTGGAGCGAACGACCTACACCGAACTGAGATACCTACAGCGTGAGCT
ATGAGAAAGCGCCACGCTTCCCGAAGGGAGAAAGGCGGACAGGTATCCGGTAAGCGGCAGGGTCGGAACA
GGAGAGCGCACGAGGGAGCTTCCAGGGGGAAACGCCTGGTATCTTTATAGTCCTGTCGGGTTTCGCCACC
TCTGACTTGAGCGTCGATTTTTGTGATGCTCGTCAGGGGGGCGGAGCCTATGGAAAAACGCCAGCAACGC
GGCCTTTTTACGGTTCCTGGCCTTTTGCTGGCCTTTTGCTCACATGTTCTTTCCTGCGTTATCCCCTGAT
TCTGTGGATAACCGTATTACCGCCTTTGAGTGAGCTGATACCGCTCGCCGCAGCCGAACGACCGAGCGCA
GCGAGTCAGTGAGCGAGGAAGCGGAAGAGCGCCCAATACGCAAACCGCCTCTCCCCGCGCGTTGGCCGAT
TCATTAATGCAGCTGGCACGACAGGTTTCCCGACTGGAAAGCGGGCAGTGAGCGCAACGCAATTAATGTG
AGTTAGCTCACTCATTAGGCACCCCAGGCTTTACACTTTATGCTTCCGGCTCGTATGTTGTGTGGAATTG
TGAGCGGATAACAATTTCACACAGGAAACAGCTATGACCATGATTACGCCAAGCGCGCAATTAACCCTCA
CTAAAGGGAACAAAAGCTGGAGCTGCAAGCTTAATGTAGTCTTATGCAATACTCTTGTAGTCTTGCAACA
TGGTAACGATGAGTTAGCAACATGCCTTACAAGGAGAGAAAAAGCACCGTGCATGCCGATTGGTGGAAGT
AAGGTGGTACGATCGTGCCTTATTAGGAAGGCAACAGACGGGTCTGACATGGATTGGACGAACCACTGAA
TTGCCGCATTGCAGAGATATTGTATTTAAGTGCCTAGCTCGATACATAAACGGGTCTCTCTGGTTAGACC
AGATCTGAGCCTGGGAGCTCTCTGGCTAACTAGGGAACCCACTGCTTAAGCCTCAATAAAGCTTGCCTTG
AGTGCTTCAAGTAGTGTGTGCCCGTCTGTTGTGTGACTCTGGTAACTAGAGATCCCTCAGACCCTTTTAG
TCAGTGTGGAAAATCTCTAGCAGTGGCGCCCGAACAGGGACTTGAAAGCGAAAGGGAAACCAGAGGAGCT
CTCTCGACGCAGGACTCGGCTTGCTGAAGCGCGCACGGCAAGAGGCGAGGGGCGGCGACTGGTGAGTACG
CCAAAAATTTTGACTAGCGGAGGCTAGAAGGAGAGAGATGGGTGCGAGAGCGTCAGTATTAAGCGGGGGA
GAATTAGATCGCGATGGGAAAAAATTCGGTTAAGGCCAGGGGGAAAGAAAAAATATAAATTAAAACATAT
AGTATGGGCAAGCAGGGAGCTAGAACGATTCGCAGTTAATCCTGGCCTGTTAGAAACATCAGAAGGCTGT
AGACAAATACTGGGACAGCTACAACCATCCCTTCAGACAGGATCAGAAGAACTTAGATCATTATATAATA
CAGTAGCAACCCTCTATTGTGTGCATCAAAGGATAGAGATAAAAGACACCAAGGAAGCTTTAGACAAGAT
AGAGGAAGAGCAAAACAAAAGTAAGACCACCGCACAGCAAGCGGCCGCTGATCTTCAGACCTGGAGGAGG
AGATATGAGGGACAATTGGAGAAGTGAATTATATAAATATAAAGTAGTAAAAATTGAACCATTAGGAGTA
GCACCCACCAAGGCAAAGAGAAGAGTGGTGCAGAGAGAAAAAAGAGCAGTGGGAATAGGAGCTTTGTTCC
TTGGGTTCTTGGGAGCAGCAGGAAGCACTATGGGCGCAGCGTCAATGACGCTGACGGTACAGGCCAGACA
ATTATTGTCTGGTATAGTGCAGCAGCAGAACAATTTGCTGAGGGCTATTGAGGCGCAACAGCATCTGTTG
CAACTCACAGTCTGGGGCATCAAGCAGCTCCAGGCAAGAATCCTGGCTGTGGAAAGATACCTAAAGGATC
AACAGCTCCTGGGGATTTGGGGTTGCTCTGGAAAACTCATTTGCACCACTGCTGTGCCTTGGAATGCTAG
TTGGAGTAATAAATCTCTGGAACAGATTTGGAATCACACGACCTGGATGGAGTGGGACAGAGAAATTAAC
AATTACACAAGCTTAATACACTCCTTAATTGAAGAATCGCAAAACCAGCAAGAAAAGAATGAACAAGAAT
TATTGGAATTAGATAAATGGGCAAGTTTGTGGAATTGGTTTAACATAACAAATTGGCTGTGGTATATAAA
ATTATTCATAATGATAGTAGGAGGCTTGGTAGGTTTAAGAATAGTTTTTGCTGTACTTTCTATAGTGAAT
AGAGTTAGGCAGGGATATTCACCATTATCGTTTCAGACCCACCTCCCAACCCCGAGGGGCGGCCGCCCG
Features (pLannotate 1.2.2; 30 found; start..end, strand, type, name):
      1..304     +  enhancer       CMV enhancer: human cytomegalovirus immediate early enhancer
    305..508     +  promoter       CMV promoter: human cytomegalovirus (CMV) immediate early promoter
    621..743     +  CDS            Hdac8 (fragment): HDAC8_MOUSE - Experimental evidence at protein level: Swiss-Prot protein existence level 1. Responsible for the deacetylation of lysine residues on the N-terminal part of the core histones (H2A, H2B, H3 and H4). Histone deacetylation gives a tag for epigenetic repression and plays an important role in transcriptional regulation, cell cycle progression and developmental events. Histone deacetylases act via the formation of large multiprotein complexes. Also involved in the deacetylation of cohesin complex protein SMC3 regulating release of cohesin complexes from chromatin. May play a role in sm
    798..814     +  CDS            NES (fragment): nuclear export signal from the HIV Rev protein (Fischer et al., 1995)
    837..1544    +  CDS            mStrawberry: mStrawberry is a basic (constitutively fluorescent) red fluorescent protein published in 2004, derived from Discosoma sp.. It is reported to be a somewhat slowly-maturing monomer with low acid sensitivity.
   1589..1706    +  misc_feature   cPPT/CTS: central polypurine tract and central termination sequence of HIV-1
   1765..2265    +  promoter       hPGK promoter: human phosphoglycerate kinase 1 promoter
   2277..2672    +  CDS            BSD: blasticidin S deaminase; Aspergillus terreus BSD; confers resistance to blasticidin
   2708..3296    +  misc_feature   WPRE: woodchuck hepatitis virus posttranscriptional regulatory element
   3347..3366    +  misc_feature   cPPT/CTS (fragment): central polypurine tract and central termination sequence of HIV-1
   3368..3601    +  LTR            3' LTR (ΔU3): self-inactivating 3' long terminal repeat (LTR) from HIV-1
   3679..3800    +  polyA_signal   SV40 poly(A) signal: SV40 polyadenylation signal
   3840..3975    +  rep_origin     SV40 ori: SV40 origin of replication
   3996..4014    -  promoter       T7 promoter: promoter for bacteriophage T7 RNA polymerase
   4022..4177    +  CDS            lacZα (fragment): LacZα fragment of β-galactosidase; lacZ fragment
   4182..4610    +  rep_origin     f1 ori (sequence partly withheld): f1 bacteriophage origin of replication; arrow indicates direction of (+) strand synthesis
   4663..4767    +  promoter       AmpR promoter: bla
   4768..5628    +  CDS            AmpR: β-lactamase; bla; confers resistance to ampicillin, carbenicillin, and related antibiotics
   5799..6387    +  rep_origin     ori: high-copy-number ColE1/pMB1/pBR322/pUC origin of replication
   6570..6662    +  CDS            lacI (fragment): lac repressor; lacI; The lac repressor binds to the lac operator to inhibit transcription in E. coli. This inhibition can be relieved by adding lactose or isopropyl-β-D-thiogalactopyranoside (IPTG).
   6675..6696    +  protein_bind   CAP binding site: CAP binding activates transcription in the presence of cAMP. E. coli catabolite activator protein
   6711..6741    +  promoter       lac promoter: promoter for the E. coli lac operon
   6749..6765    +  protein_bind   lac operator: The lac repressor binds to the lac operator to inhibit transcription in E. coli. This inhibition can be relieved by adding lactose or isopropyl-β-D-thiogalactopyranoside (IPTG). lac repressor encoded by lacI
   6810..6828    +  promoter       T3 promoter: promoter for bacteriophage T3 RNA polymerase
   6856..7082    +  promoter       RSV promoter: Rous sarcoma virus enhancer/promoter
   7083..7263    +  LTR            5' LTR (truncated): truncated 5' long terminal repeat (LTR) from HIV-1
   7310..7435    +  misc_feature   HIV-1 Ψ: packaging signal of human immunodeficiency virus type 1
   7419..7782    +  CDS            HIV-1 gag (fragment): gag protein from human immunodeficiency virus 1; gag
   7928..8161    +  misc_feature   RRE: The Rev response element (RRE) of HIV-1 allows for Rev-dependent mRNA export from the nucleus to the cytoplasm.
   8538..8560    +  CDS            Rev (fragment): human immunodeficiency virus 1 (HIV-1) Rev protein; rev; enhances nuclear export of unspliced and incompletely spliced viral mRNAs
