[The description below was written by a language model from this plasmid's Addgene catalogue record and pLannotate feature annotations shown in this document.]
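Description:
PKA-KTR-mStrawberry reporter is a third-generation, self-inactivating lentiviral vector built on a pLKO.1 backbone for expressing a live-cell protein kinase A activity sensor in mammalian cells. In bacteria it is maintained through a high-copy ColE1/pUC-type origin and ampicillin resistance. The backbone also carries an f1 origin, an SV40 origin and poly(A) signal, and remnants of a lac/T7/T3 cloning region. The viral portion comprises an RSV promoter fused to a truncated HIV-1 5' LTR, the Ψ packaging signal with a gag fragment, the RRE, a cPPT/CTS, WPRE and a ΔU3 3' LTR. Genomic RNA can therefore be packaged when helper functions are supplied in trans, while the integrated provirus lacks LTR promoter activity.

The payload consists of two internal expression units. A CMV enhancer/promoter drives the kinase translocation reporter (KTR) fused in frame to the monomeric red fluorescent protein mStrawberry. The automated annotation picks up parts of the KTR region as a short HDAC8-like fragment and a partial nuclear export signal, which are consistent with a kinase substrate segment and a localisation motif. KTRs generally convert phosphorylation by the target kinase into a shift of the fluorescent fusion between nucleus and cytoplasm, so pathway activity can be read from single cells by microscopy. Downstream, a human PGK promoter drives blasticidin S deaminase, allowing selection of stably transduced cells. The catalogue lists only mStrawberry as the insert and notes that part of the plasmid derives from an earlier Clover-tagged PKA KTR lentiviral construct. The associated work concerns multiplexed live-microscopy assays, for which a red version of the reporter permits combination with other fluorescent markers.
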