Addgene plasmid #158688: PKA-KTR-mStrawberry reporter
Purpose: This plasmid is a PKA pathway reporter. It has CMV promoter driving the expression of PKA-KTR fused to mStrawberry-pGK-BSD
Depositing lab: Ravid Straussman. Depositing organization: Weizmann Institute of Science. Publication: Visual barcodes for clonal-multiplexing of live microscopy-based assays. Kaufman T, Nitzan E, Firestein N, Ginzberg MB, Iyengar S, Patel N, Ben-Hamo R, Porat Z, Hunter J, Hilfinger A, Rotter V, Kafri R, Straussman R. Nat Commun. 2022 May 18;13(1):2725. doi: 10.1038/s41467-022-30008-0. PubMed 35585055.
Backbone
  Vector backbone: pLKO.1
  Backbone size w/o insert (bp): 7728
  Vector type: Mammalian Expression, Lentiviral
  Selectable markers: Blasticidin
Growth in bacteria
  Bacterial resistance: Ampicillin, 100 μg/mL
  Growth temperature: 37°C
  Growth strain: NEB Stable
  Copy number: High Copy
Gene/Insert
  Gene/Insert name: mStrawberry
  Species: H. sapiens (human)
  Insert size (bp): 842
  Promoter: CMV
  Cloning method: Gibson Cloning
Resource information
  A portion of this plasmid was derived from a plasmid made by: pLentiPGK Puro DEST PKAKTRClover
Terms and licenses: Academic/Nonprofit Terms; Industry Terms: Not Available to Industry
How to cite: PKA-KTR-mStrawberry reporter was a gift from Ravid Straussman (Addgene plasmid # 158688 ; http://n2t.net/addgene:158688 ; RRID:Addgene_158688)
